Addgene plasmid #76313: NRK gRNA (BRDN0001146231)
Purpose: 3rd generation lentiviral gRNA plasmid targeting human NRK
Depositing lab: John Doench & David Root. Depositing organization: Broad Institute. Publication: Optimized sgRNA design to maximize activity and minimize off-target effects of CRISPR-Cas9. Doench JG, Fusi N, Sullender M, Hegde M, Vaimberg EW, Donovan KF, Smith I, Tothova Z, Wilen C, Orchard R, Virgin HW, Listgarten J, Root DE. Nat Biotechnol. 2016 Jan 18. doi: 10.1038/nbt.3437. PubMed 26780180.
Backbone
  Vector backbone: lentiGuide-Puro
  Backbone manufacturer: Zhang Lab (Addgene plasmid # 52963)
  Vector type: Mammalian Expression, Lentiviral, CRISPR
  Selectable markers: Puromycin
Growth in bacteria
  Bacterial resistance: Ampicillin, 100 μg/mL
  Growth temperature: 37°C
  Growth strain: DH5alpha
  Copy number: High Copy
Gene/Insert
  Gene/Insert name: NRK (alt names: NRK; NM_198465.3)
  gRNA/shRNA sequence: TTGGACACTAGAACCCCCAC
  Species: H. sapiens (human)
  Entrez Gene: NRK (a.k.a. NESK, FLJ16788, MGC131849, DKFZp686A17109)
  Promoter: hU6
  Cloning method: Unknown
  Sequencing primers: 5′ U6-F; 3′ pS2-R
Terms and licenses: Academic/Nonprofit Terms; Industry Terms: Not Available to Industry
Depositor comments: The gRNA was designed to target the following Genbank reference sequence(s): NM_198465.3. Note that this plasmid does NOT contain Cas9. It should be used in conjunction with lentiCas9-Blast (Addgene #52962) or otherwise with cell lines already expressing Cas9. Browse the full kinome gRNA library at http://www.addgene.org/pooled-library/broadgpp-human-kinome/ or visit http://www.broadinstitute.org/rnai/public/ for detailed protocols and information.
How to cite: NRK gRNA (BRDN0001146231) was a gift from John Doench & David Root (Addgene plasmid # 76313 ; http://n2t.net/addgene:76313 ; RRID:Addgene_76313)
