[The description below was written by a language model from this plasmid's Addgene catalogue record and pLannotate feature annotations shown in this document.]
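Description:
NRK gRNA (BRDN0001146231) is a third-generation lentiviral CRISPR guide plasmid built on the lentiGuide-Puro backbone and designed to target human NRK, with the guide designed against the reference transcript NM_198465.3. It is an 8,323 nt construct maintained in E. coli through a high-copy ColE1/pUC-type origin and selected with ampicillin via the β-lactamase gene. The bacterial backbone also carries an f1 origin, an SV40 origin and poly(A) signal, and lac-derived remnants, including promoter/operator elements and fragments annotated as lacZα and lacI.

The lentiviral cassette begins with an RSV promoter fused to a truncated HIV-1 5' LTR, which makes genomic RNA production independent of Tat. This is followed by the Ψ packaging signal with a partial gag region, the Rev response element for nuclear export of the unspliced genome, and a cPPT/CTS. It ends in a ΔU3 self-inactivating 3' LTR. Between the LTRs are two expression units. A human U6 RNA polymerase III promoter drives the NRK-specific spacer joined to the Streptococcus pyogenes Cas9 guide RNA scaffold. An EF-1α core promoter with its intron A drives puromycin N-acetyltransferase for selection of transduced mammalian cells, and a downstream WPRE enhances transcript expression.

The plasmid does not encode Cas9, so it must be used with a separate Cas9 vector such as lentiCas9-Blast or in cells that already express the nuclease. It belongs to a human kinome gRNA collection associated with work on optimised sgRNA design, and it is suited to knocking out NRK after lentiviral delivery.
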