Features (pLannotate 1.2.2; 29 found; start..end, strand, type, name):
     14..80      +  CDS            small t antigen (fragment): SV40 (simian virus 40) small t antigen
    106..317     +  promoter       EF-1α core promoter: core promoter for human elongation factor EF-1α
    318..1256    +  intron         EF-1α intron A: intron upstream of the start codon of human EF-1α
   1278..1877    +  CDS            PuroR (fragment): puromycin N-acetyltransferase; pac from Streptomyces; confers resistance to puromycin
   1893..2481    +  misc_feature   WPRE: woodchuck hepatitis virus posttranscriptional regulatory element
   2532..2551    +  misc_feature   cPPT/CTS (fragment): central polypurine tract and central termination sequence of HIV-1
   2553..2786    +  LTR            3' LTR (ΔU3): self-inactivating 3' long terminal repeat (LTR) from HIV-1
   2864..2985    +  polyA_signal   SV40 poly(A) signal: SV40 polyadenylation signal
   3025..3160    +  rep_origin     SV40 ori: SV40 origin of replication
   3181..3199    -  promoter       T7 promoter: promoter for bacteriophage T7 RNA polymerase
   3207..3362    +  CDS            lacZα (fragment): LacZα fragment of β-galactosidase; lacZ fragment
   3367..3795    +  rep_origin     f1 ori (sequence partly withheld): f1 bacteriophage origin of replication; arrow indicates direction of (+) strand synthesis
   3848..3952    +  promoter       AmpR promoter: bla
   3953..4813    +  CDS            AmpR: β-lactamase; bla; confers resistance to ampicillin, carbenicillin, and related antibiotics
   4984..5572    +  rep_origin     ori: high-copy-number ColE1/pMB1/pBR322/pUC origin of replication
   5755..5847    +  CDS            lacI (fragment): lac repressor; lacI; The lac repressor binds to the lac operator to inhibit transcription in E. coli. This inhibition can be relieved by adding lactose or isopropyl-β-D-thiogalactopyranoside (IPTG).
   5860..5881    +  protein_bind   CAP binding site: CAP binding activates transcription in the presence of cAMP. E. coli catabolite activator protein
   5896..5926    +  promoter       lac promoter: promoter for the E. coli lac operon
   5934..5950    +  protein_bind   lac operator: The lac repressor binds to the lac operator to inhibit transcription in E. coli. This inhibition can be relieved by adding lactose or isopropyl-β-D-thiogalactopyranoside (IPTG). lac repressor encoded by lacI
   5995..6013    +  promoter       T3 promoter: promoter for bacteriophage T3 RNA polymerase
   6041..6267    +  promoter       RSV promoter: Rous sarcoma virus enhancer/promoter
   6268..6448    +  LTR            5' LTR (truncated): truncated 5' long terminal repeat (LTR) from HIV-1
   6495..6620    +  misc_feature   HIV-1 Ψ: packaging signal of human immunodeficiency virus type 1
   6604..6967    +  CDS            HIV-1 gag (fragment): gag protein from human immunodeficiency virus 1; gag
   7113..7346    +  misc_feature   RRE: The Rev response element (RRE) of HIV-1 allows for Rev-dependent mRNA export from the nucleus to the cytoplasm.
   7723..7749    +  CDS            Rev (fragment): human immunodeficiency virus 1 (HIV-1) Rev protein; rev; enhances nuclear export of unspliced and incompletely spliced viral mRNAs
   7753..7993    +  promoter       U6 promoter: RNA polymerase III promoter for human U6 snRNA
   8023..8098    +  misc_RNA       gRNA scaffold: guide RNA scaffold for the Streptococcus pyogenes CRISPR/Cas9 system
   8154..8271    +  misc_feature   cPPT/CTS: central polypurine tract and central termination sequence of HIV-1
>Addgene plasmid #76313 | NRK gRNA (BRDN0001146231) | addgene full sequence | sequence record 185600 | Addgene Assembled Sequence
CCCGGGTGCAAAGATGGATAAAGTTTTAAACAGAGAGGAATCTTTGCAGCTAATGGACCTTCTAGGTCTT
GAAAGGAGTGGGAATTGGCTCCGGTGCCCGTCAGTGGGCAGAGCGCACATCGCCCACAGTCCCCGAGAAG
TTGGGGGGAGGGGTCGGCAATTGATCCGGTGCCTAGAGAAGGTGGCGCGGGGTAAACTGGGAAAGTGATG
TCGTGTACTGGCTCCGCCTTTTTCCCGAGGGTGGGGGAGAACCGTATATAAGTGCAGTAGTCGCCGTGAA
CGTTCTTTTTCGCAACGGGTTTGCCGCCAGAACACAGGTAAGTGCCGTGTGTGGTTCCCGCGGGCCTGGC
CTCTTTACGGGTTATGGCCCTTGCGTGCCTTGAATTACTTCCACCTGGCTGCAGTACGTGATTCTTGATC
CCGAGCTTCGGGTTGGAAGTGGGTGGGAGAGTTCGAGGCCTTGCGCTTAAGGAGCCCCTTCGCCTCGTGC
TTGAGTTGAGGCCTGGCCTGGGCGCTGGGGCCGCCGCGTGCGAATCTGGTGGCACCTTCGCGCCTGTCTC
GCTGCTTTCGATAAGTCTCTAGCCATTTAAAATTTTTGATGACCTGCTGCGACGCTTTTTTTCTGGCAAG
ATAGTCTTGTAAATGCGGGCCAAGATCTGCACACTGGTATTTCGGTTTTTGGGGCCGCGGGCGGCGACGG
GGCCCGTGCGTCCCAGCGCACATGTTCGGCGAGGCGGGGCCTGCGAGCGCGGCCACCGAGAATCGGACGG
GGGTAGTCTCAAGCTGGCCGGCCTGCTCTGGTGCCTGGCCTCGCGCCGCCGTGTATCGCCCCGCCCTGGG
CGGCAAGGCTGGCCCGGTCGGCACCAGTTGCGTGAGCGGAAAGATGGCCGCTTCCCGGCCCTGCTGCAGG
GAGCTCAAAATGGAGGACGCGGCGCTCGGGAGAGCGGGCGGGTGAGTCACCCACACAAAGGAAAAGGGCC
TTTCCGTCCTCAGCCGTCGCTTCATGTGACTCCACGGAGTACCGGGCGCCGTCCAGGCACCTCGATTAGT
TCTCGAGCTTTTGGAGTACGTCGTCTTTAGGTTGGGGGGAGGGGTTTTATGCGATGGAGTTTCCCCACAC
TGAGTGGGTGGAGACTGAAGTTAGGCCAGCTTGGCACTTGATGTAATTCTCCTTGGAATTTGCCCTTTTT
GAGTTTGGATCTTGGTTCATTCTCAAGCCTCAGACAGTGGTTCAAAGTTTTTTTCTTCCATTTCAGGTGT
CGTGACGTACGGCCACCATGACCGAGTACAAGCCCACGGTGCGCCTCGCCACCCGCGACGACGTCCCCAG
GGCCGTACGCACCCTCGCCGCCGCGTTCGCCGACTACCCCGCCACGCGCCACACCGTCGATCCGGACCGC
CACATCGAGCGGGTCACCGAGCTGCAAGAACTCTTCCTCACGCGCGTCGGGCTCGACATCGGCAAGGTGT
GGGTCGCGGACGACGGCGCCGCCGTGGCGGTCTGGACCACGCCGGAGAGCGTCGAAGCGGGGGCGGTGTT
CGCCGAGATCGGCCCGCGCATGGCCGAGTTGAGCGGTTCCCGGCTGGCCGCGCAGCAACAGATGGAAGGC
CTCCTGGCGCCGCACCGGCCCAAGGAGCCCGCGTGGTTCCTGGCCACCGTCGGAGTCTCGCCCGACCACC
AGGGCAAGGGTCTGGGCAGCGCCGTCGTGCTCCCCGGAGTGGAGGCGGCCGAGCGCGCCGGGGTGCCCGC
CTTCCTGGAGACCTCCGCGCCCCGCAACCTCCCCTTCTACGAGCGGCTCGGCTTCACCGTCACCGCCGAC
GTCGAGGTGCCCGAAGGACCGCGCACCTGGTGCATGACCCGCAAGCCCGGTGCCTGAACGCGTTAAGTCG
ACAATCAACCTCTGGATTACAAAATTTGTGAAAGATTGACTGGTATTCTTAACTATGTTGCTCCTTTTAC
GCTATGTGGATACGCTGCTTTAATGCCTTTGTATCATGCTATTGCTTCCCGTATGGCTTTCATTTTCTCC
TCCTTGTATAAATCCTGGTTGCTGTCTCTTTATGAGGAGTTGTGGCCCGTTGTCAGGCAACGTGGCGTGG
TGTGCACTGTGTTTGCTGACGCAACCCCCACTGGTTGGGGCATTGCCACCACCTGTCAGCTCCTTTCCGG
GACTTTCGCTTTCCCCCTCCCTATTGCCACGGCGGAACTCATCGCCGCCTGCCTTGCCCGCTGCTGGACA
GGGGCTCGGCTGTTGGGCACTGACAATTCCGTGGTGTTGTCGGGGAAATCATCGTCCTTTCCTTGGCTGC
TCGCCTGTGTTGCCACCTGGATTCTGCGCGGGACGTCCTTCTGCTACGTCCCTTCGGCCCTCAATCCAGC
GGACCTTCCTTCCCGCGGCCTGCTGCCGGCTCTGCGGCCTCTTCCGCGTCTTCGCCTTCGCCCTCAGACG
AGTCGGATCTCCCTTTGGGCCGCCTCCCCGCGTCGACTTTAAGACCAATGACTTACAAGGCAGCTGTAGA
TCTTAGCCACTTTTTAAAAGAAAAGGGGGGACTGGAAGGGCTAATTCACTCCCAACGAAGACAAGATCTG
CTTTTTGCTTGTACTGGGTCTCTCTGGTTAGACCAGATCTGAGCCTGGGAGCTCTCTGGCTAACTAGGGA
ACCCACTGCTTAAGCCTCAATAAAGCTTGCCTTGAGTGCTTCAAGTAGTGTGTGCCCGTCTGTTGTGTGA
CTCTGGTAACTAGAGATCCCTCAGACCCTTTTAGTCAGTGTGGAAAATCTCTAGCAGTACGTATAGTAGT
TCATGTCATCTTATTATTCAGTATTTATAACTTGCAAAGAAATGAATATCAGAGAGTGAGAGGAACTTGT
TTATTGCAGCTTATAATGGTTACAAATAAAGCAATAGCATCACAAATTTCACAAATAAAGCATTTTTTTC
ACTGCATTCTAGTTGTGGTTTGTCCAAACTCATCAATGTATCTTATCATGTCTGGCTCTAGCTATCCCGC
CCCTAACTCCGCCCATCCCGCCCCTAACTCCGCCCAGTTCCGCCCATTCTCCGCCCCATGGCTGACTAAT
TTTTTTTATTTATGCAGAGGCCGAGGCCGCCTCGGCCTCTGAGCTATTCCAGAAGTAGTGAGGAGGCTTT
TTTGGAGGCCTAGGGACGTACCCAATTCGCCCTATAGTGAGTCGTATTACGCGCGCTCACTGGCCGTCGT
TTTACAACGTCGTGACTGGGAAAACCCTGGCGTTACCCAACTTAATCGCCTTGCAGCACATCCCCCTTTC
GCCAGCTGGCGTAATAGCGAAGAGGCCCGCACCGATCGCCCTTCCCAACAGTTGCGCAGCCTGAATGGCG
AATGGG
[124 nt withheld, positions 3367-3490]
C
[91 nt withheld, positions 3492-3582]
A
[49 nt withheld, positions 3584-3632]
CCTTTGACGTTGGAGTCCACGTTCTTT
[37 nt withheld, positions 3660-3696]
ACCCTATCTCGGTCTATTCTTTTGATTTATAAGGGATTTTGCCGATTTCGGCCTATTGGTTAAAAAATGA
GCTGATTTAACAAAAATTTAACGCGAATTTTAACAAAATATTAACGCTTACAATTTAGGTGGCACTTTTC
GGGGAAATGTGCGCGGAACCCCTATTTGTTTATTTTTCTAAATACATTCAAATATGTATCCGCTCATGAG
ACAATAACCCTGATAAATGCTTCAATAATATTGAAAAAGGAAGAGTATGAGTATTCAACATTTCCGTGTC
GCCCTTATTCCCTTTTTTGCGGCATTTTGCCTTCCTGTTTTTGCTCACCCAGAAACGCTGGTGAAAGTAA
AAGATGCTGAAGATCAGTTGGGTGCACGAGTGGGTTACATCGAACTGGATCTCAACAGCGGTAAGATCCT
TGAGAGTTTTCGCCCCGAAGAACGTTTTCCAATGATGAGCACTTTTAAAGTTCTGCTATGTGGCGCGGTA
TTATCCCGTATTGACGCCGGGCAAGAGCAACTCGGTCGCCGCATACACTATTCTCAGAATGACTTGGTTG
AGTACTCACCAGTCACAGAAAAGCATCTTACGGATGGCATGACAGTAAGAGAATTATGCAGTGCTGCCAT
AACCATGAGTGATAACACTGCGGCCAACTTACTTCTGACAACGATCGGAGGACCGAAGGAGCTAACCGCT
TTTTTGCACAACATGGGGGATCATGTAACTCGCCTTGATCGTTGGGAACCGGAGCTGAATGAAGCCATAC
CAAACGACGAGCGTGACACCACGATGCCTGTAGCAATGGCAACAACGTTGCGCAAACTATTAACTGGCGA
ACTACTTACTCTAGCTTCCCGGCAACAATTAATAGACTGGATGGAGGCGGATAAAGTTGCAGGACCACTT
CTGCGCTCGGCCCTTCCGGCTGGCTGGTTTATTGCTGATAAATCTGGAGCCGGTGAGCGTGGGTCTCGCG
GTATCATTGCAGCACTGGGGCCAGATGGTAAGCCCTCCCGTATCGTAGTTATCTACACGACGGGGAGTCA
GGCAACTATGGATGAACGAAATAGACAGATCGCTGAGATAGGTGCCTCACTGATTAAGCATTGGTAACTG
TCAGACCAAGTTTACTCATATATACTTTAGATTGATTTAAAACTTCATTTTTAATTTAAAAGGATCTAGG
TGAAGATCCTTTTTGATAATCTCATGACCAAAATCCCTTAACGTGAGTTTTCGTTCCACTGAGCGTCAGA
CCCCGTAGAAAAGATCAAAGGATCTTCTTGAGATCCTTTTTTTCTGCGCGTAATCTGCTGCTTGCAAACA
AAAAAACCACCGCTACCAGCGGTGGTTTGTTTGCCGGATCAAGAGCTACCAACTCTTTTTCCGAAGGTAA
CTGGCTTCAGCAGAGCGCAGATACCAAATACTGTTCTTCTAGTGTAGCCGTAGTTAGGCCACCACTTCAA
GAACTCTGTAGCACCGCCTACATACCTCGCTCTGCTAATCCTGTTACCAGTGGCTGCTGCCAGTGGCGAT
AAGTCGTGTCTTACCGGGTTGGACTCAAGACGATAGTTACCGGATAAGGCGCAGCGGTCGGGCTGAACGG
GGGGTTCGTGCACACAGCCCAGCTTGGAGCGAACGACCTACACCGAACTGAGATACCTACAGCGTGAGCT
ATGAGAAAGCGCCACGCTTCCCGAAGGGAGAAAGGCGGACAGGTATCCGGTAAGCGGCAGGGTCGGAACA
GGAGAGCGCACGAGGGAGCTTCCAGGGGGAAACGCCTGGTATCTTTATAGTCCTGTCGGGTTTCGCCACC
TCTGACTTGAGCGTCGATTTTTGTGATGCTCGTCAGGGGGGCGGAGCCTATGGAAAAACGCCAGCAACGC
GGCCTTTTTACGGTTCCTGGCCTTTTGCTGGCCTTTTGCTCACATGTTCTTTCCTGCGTTATCCCCTGAT
TCTGTGGATAACCGTATTACCGCCTTTGAGTGAGCTGATACCGCTCGCCGCAGCCGAACGACCGAGCGCA
GCGAGTCAGTGAGCGAGGAAGCGGAAGAGCGCCCAATACGCAAACCGCCTCTCCCCGCGCGTTGGCCGAT
TCATTAATGCAGCTGGCACGACAGGTTTCCCGACTGGAAAGCGGGCAGTGAGCGCAACGCAATTAATGTG
AGTTAGCTCACTCATTAGGCACCCCAGGCTTTACACTTTATGCTTCCGGCTCGTATGTTGTGTGGAATTG
TGAGCGGATAACAATTTCACACAGGAAACAGCTATGACCATGATTACGCCAAGCGCGCAATTAACCCTCA
CTAAAGGGAACAAAAGCTGGAGCTGCAAGCTTAATGTAGTCTTATGCAATACTCTTGTAGTCTTGCAACA
TGGTAACGATGAGTTAGCAACATGCCTTACAAGGAGAGAAAAAGCACCGTGCATGCCGATTGGTGGAAGT
AAGGTGGTACGATCGTGCCTTATTAGGAAGGCAACAGACGGGTCTGACATGGATTGGACGAACCACTGAA
TTGCCGCATTGCAGAGATATTGTATTTAAGTGCCTAGCTCGATACATAAACGGGTCTCTCTGGTTAGACC
AGATCTGAGCCTGGGAGCTCTCTGGCTAACTAGGGAACCCACTGCTTAAGCCTCAATAAAGCTTGCCTTG
AGTGCTTCAAGTAGTGTGTGCCCGTCTGTTGTGTGACTCTGGTAACTAGAGATCCCTCAGACCCTTTTAG
TCAGTGTGGAAAATCTCTAGCAGTGGCGCCCGAACAGGGACTTGAAAGCGAAAGGGAAACCAGAGGAGCT
CTCTCGACGCAGGACTCGGCTTGCTGAAGCGCGCACGGCAAGAGGCGAGGGGCGGCGACTGGTGAGTACG
CCAAAAATTTTGACTAGCGGAGGCTAGAAGGAGAGAGATGGGTGCGAGAGCGTCAGTATTAAGCGGGGGA
GAATTAGATCGCGATGGGAAAAAATTCGGTTAAGGCCAGGGGGAAAGAAAAAATATAAATTAAAACATAT
AGTATGGGCAAGCAGGGAGCTAGAACGATTCGCAGTTAATCCTGGCCTGTTAGAAACATCAGAAGGCTGT
AGACAAATACTGGGACAGCTACAACCATCCCTTCAGACAGGATCAGAAGAACTTAGATCATTATATAATA
CAGTAGCAACCCTCTATTGTGTGCATCAAAGGATAGAGATAAAAGACACCAAGGAAGCTTTAGACAAGAT
AGAGGAAGAGCAAAACAAAAGTAAGACCACCGCACAGCAAGCGGCCGCTGATCTTCAGACCTGGAGGAGG
AGATATGAGGGACAATTGGAGAAGTGAATTATATAAATATAAAGTAGTAAAAATTGAACCATTAGGAGTA
GCACCCACCAAGGCAAAGAGAAGAGTGGTGCAGAGAGAAAAAAGAGCAGTGGGAATAGGAGCTTTGTTCC
TTGGGTTCTTGGGAGCAGCAGGAAGCACTATGGGCGCAGCGTCAATGACGCTGACGGTACAGGCCAGACA
ATTATTGTCTGGTATAGTGCAGCAGCAGAACAATTTGCTGAGGGCTATTGAGGCGCAACAGCATCTGTTG
CAACTCACAGTCTGGGGCATCAAGCAGCTCCAGGCAAGAATCCTGGCTGTGGAAAGATACCTAAAGGATC
AACAGCTCCTGGGGATTTGGGGTTGCTCTGGAAAACTCATTTGCACCACTGCTGTGCCTTGGAATGCTAG
TTGGAGTAATAAATCTCTGGAACAGATTTGGAATCACACGACCTGGATGGAGTGGGACAGAGAAATTAAC
AATTACACAAGCTTAATACACTCCTTAATTGAAGAATCGCAAAACCAGCAAGAAAAGAATGAACAAGAAT
TATTGGAATTAGATAAATGGGCAAGTTTGTGGAATTGGTTTAACATAACAAATTGGCTGTGGTATATAAA
ATTATTCATAATGATAGTAGGAGGCTTGGTAGGTTTAAGAATAGTTTTTGCTGTACTTTCTATAGTGAAT
AGAGTTAGGCAGGGATATTCACCATTATCGTTTCAGACCCACCTCCCAACCCCGAGGGGACCCAGAGAGG
GCCTATTTCCCATGATTCCTTCATATTTGCATATACGATACAAGGCTGTTAGAGAGATAATTAGAATTAA
TTTGACTGTAAACACAAAGATATTAGTACAAAATACGTGACGTAGAAAGTAATAATTTCTTGGGTAGTTT
GCAGTTTTAAAATTATGTTTTAAAATGGACTATCATATGCTTACCGTAACTTGAAAGTATTTCGATTTCT
TGGCTTTATATATCTTGTGGAAAGGACGAAACACCGTTGGACACTAGAACCCCCACGTTTTAGAGCTAGA
AATAGCAAGTTAAAATAAGGCTAGTCCGTTATCAACTTGAAAAAGTGGCACCGAGTCGGTGCTTTTTTAA
GCTTGGCGTAACTAGATCTTGAGACAAATGGCAGTATTCATCCACAATTTTAAAAGAAAAGGGGGGATTG
GGGGGTACAGTGCAGGGGAAAGAATAGTAGACATAATAGCAACAGACATACAAACTAAAGAATTACAAAA
ACAAATTACAAAAATTCAAAATTTTCGGGTTTATTACAGGGACAGCAGAGATCCACTTTGGCGCCGGCTC
GAGGGGG
