>Addgene plasmid #76313 | NRK gRNA (BRDN0001146231) | depositor partial sequence | sequence record 143773 | Target Sequence
TTGGACACTAGAACCCCCAC
