>Addgene plasmid #76313 | NRK gRNA (BRDN0001146231) | addgene partial sequence | sequence record 185599 | hU6-F
AGAAAGTAATAATTTCTTGGGTAGTTTGCAGTTTTAAAATTATGTTTTAAAATGGACTATCATATGCTTA
CCGTAACTTGAAAGTATTTCGATTTCTTGGCTTTATATATCTTGTGGAAAGGACGAAACACCGTTGGACA
CTAGAACCCCCACGTTTTAGAGCTAGAAATAGCAAGTTAAAATAAGGCTAGTCCGTTATCAACTTGAAAA
AGTGGCACCGAGTCGGTGCTTTTTTAAGCTTGGCGTAACTAGATCTTGAGACAAATGGCAGTATTCATCC
ACAATTTTAAAAGAAAAGGGGGGATTGGGGGGTACAGTGCAGGGGAAAGAATAGTAGACATAATAGCAAC
AGACATACAAACTAAAGAATTACAAAAACAAATTACAAAAATTCAAAATTTTCGGGTTTATTACAGGGAC
AGCAGAGATCCACTTTGGCGCCGGCTCGAGGGGGCCCGGGTGCAAAGATGGATAAAGTTTTAAACAGAGA
GGAATCTTTGCAGCTAATGGACCTTCTAGGTCTTGAAAGGAGTGGGAATTGGCTCCGGTGCCCGTCAGTG
GGCAGAGCGC
